Addgene plasmid #104682: pUG-UBC17
Purpose: Cloning Module
Depositing lab: Marco Trujillo. Depositing organization: Leibniz Institute of Plant Biochemistry (IPB). Publication: UbiGate: a synthetic biology toolbox to analyse ubiquitination. Kowarschik K, Hoehenwarter W, Marillonnet S, Trujillo M. New Phytol. 2018 Mar;217(4):1749-1763. doi: 10.1111/nph.14900. Epub 2017 Nov 30. PubMed 29194629.
Backbone
  Vector backbone: pICH41308
  Backbone manufacturer: self-made
  Backbone size w/o insert (bp): 2251
  Vector type: Synthetic Biology
Growth in bacteria
  Bacterial resistance: Spectinomycin, 50 μg/mL
  Growth temperature: 37°C
  Growth strain: DH5alpha
  Copy number: High Copy
Gene/Insert
  Gene/Insert name: AtUBC17 (alt name: AT4G36410)
  Species: A. thaliana (mustard weed)
  Insert size (bp): 491
  Cloning method: Restriction Enzyme; 5′ cloning site BpiI (destroyed during cloning); 3′ cloning site BpiI (destroyed during cloning)
  Sequencing primers: 5′ moclof, agcgaggaagcggaagagcg; 3′ moclor, gccacctgacgtctaagaaacc
Terms and licenses: Academic/Nonprofit Terms; Industry Terms: Not Available to Industry
Depositor comments: release insert with BsaI and clone to Level 1 cloning vector
How to cite: pUG-UBC17 was a gift from Marco Trujillo (Addgene plasmid # 104682 ; http://n2t.net/addgene:104682 ; RRID:Addgene_104682)
