[The description below was written by a language model from this plasmid's Addgene catalogue record and pLannotate feature annotations shown in this document.]
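Description:
pUG-UBC17 is a small, high-copy E. coli cloning module from the UbiGate toolbox, a Golden Gate/modular cloning collection built for analysing ubiquitination. It is based on the pICH41308 backbone (about 2.25 kb) and is classed as a synthetic biology vector. Its role is to store a standardised part, not to express it. The plasmid replicates from a ColE1/pUC-type origin and is selected with spectinomycin through the aadA aminoglycoside adenylyltransferase gene, which lies downstream of an annotated bla (AmpR) promoter. The short hits annotated as integrase, gentamicin acetyltransferase, lacI and RSF origin are only fragments. They most likely reflect leftover sequence around the resistance cassette and backbone rather than functional elements.

The insert is the coding sequence of Arabidopsis thaliana UBC17 (AT4G36410), roughly 490 bp. UBC17 is a ubiquitin-conjugating (E2) enzyme that accepts ubiquitin from the E1 and catalyses its attachment to other proteins. The sequence was cloned in using BpiI, and both sites were destroyed in the process. According to the depositor, the module is released with BsaI and assembled into a Level 1 cloning vector. No promoter, terminator, tag or reporter is annotated next to the UBC17 sequence, so the regulatory and fusion parts would be supplied by other modules at the next assembly step. The record does not say which ones.

The two sequence records, the depositor's at 2,734 nt and the repository's sequencing result at 2,736 nt, show the same set of features in the same order. They differ mainly in the numbering start point and in the extra RSF origin fragment called in the longer record.
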