Features (pLannotate 1.2.2; 7 found; start..end, strand, type, name):
    110..214     +  promoter       AmpR promoter: bla
    205..285     -  CDS            int (fragment): INT2_ECOLX - Protein inferred from homology: Swiss-Prot protein existence level 3. Putative integrase believed to be involved in the insertion of antibiotic resistance genes into plasmids and transposons. From Escherichia coli.
    371..427     +  CDS            GmR (fragment): gentamycin acetyltransferase; aacC1; confers resistance to gentamycin
    434..1222    +  CDS            aadA: S3AD_ECOLX - Experimental evidence at protein level: Swiss-Prot protein existence level 1. Mediates bacterial resistance to the antibiotics streptomycin and spectinomycin. From Escherichia coli.
   1396..1984    +  rep_origin     ori: high-copy-number ColE1/pMB1/pBR322/pUC origin of replication
   2167..2216    +  CDS            lacI (fragment): lac repressor; lacI; The lac repressor binds to the lac operator to inhibit transcription in E. coli. This inhibition can be relieved by adding lactose or isopropyl-β-D-thiogalactopyranoside (IPTG).
   2233..2715    +  CDS            UBC17: UBC17_ARATH - Experimental evidence at transcript level: Swiss-Prot protein existence level 2. Accepts the ubiquitin from the E1 complex and catalyzes its covalent attachment to other proteins. From Arabidopsis thaliana (Mouse-ear cress).
>Addgene plasmid #104682 | pUG-UBC17 | depositor full sequence | sequence record 198511 | Full Sequence
GTGGCTCTTCAGTGGACGAAAGGGCCTCGTGATACGCCTATTTTTATAGGTTAATGTCATGATAATAATG
GTTTCTTAGACGTCAGGTGGCACTTTTCGGGGAAATGTGCGCGGAACCCCTATTTGTTTATTTTTCTAAA
TACATTCAAATATGTATCCGCTCATGAGACAATAACCCTGATAAATGCTTCAATAATATTGAAAAAGGAA
GAGTATGCGCTCACGCAACTGGTCCAGAACCTTGACCGAACGCAGCGGTGGTAACGGCGCAGTGGCGGTT
TTCATGGCTTGTTATGACTGTTTTTTTGGGGTACAGTCTATGCCTCGGGCATCCAAGCAGCAAGCGCGTT
ACGCCGTGGGTCGATGTTTGATGTTATGGAGCAGCAACGATGTTACGCAGCAGGGCAGTCGCCCTAAAAC
AAAGTTAAACATCATGAGGGAAGCGGTGATCGCCGAAGTATCGACTCAACTATCAGAGGTAGTTGGCGTC
ATCGAGCGCCATCTCGAACCGACGTTGCTGGCCGTACATTTGTACGGCTCCGCAGTGGATGGCGGCCTGA
AGCCACACAGCGATATTGATTTGCTGGTTACGGTGACCGTAAGGCTTGATGAAACAACGCGGCGAGCTTT
GATCAACGACCTTTTGGAAACTTCGGCTTCCCCTGGAGAGAGCGAGATTCTCCGCGCTGTAGAAGTCACC
ATTGTTGTGCACGACGACATCATTCCGTGGCGTTATCCAGCTAAGCGCGAACTGCAATTTGGAGAATGGC
AGCGCAATGACATTCTTGCAGGTATCTTCGAGCCAGCCACGATCGACATTGATCTGGCTATCTTGCTGAC
AAAAGCAAGAGAACATAGCGTTGCCTTGGTAGGTCCAGCGGCGGAGGAACTCTTTGATCCGGTTCCTGAA
CAGGATCTATTTGAGGCGCTAAATGAAACCTTAACGCTATGGAACTCGCCGCCCGACTGGGCTGGCGATG
AGCGAAATGTAGTGCTTACGTTGTCCCGCATTTGGTACAGCGCAGTAACCGGCAAAATCGCGCCGAAGGA
TGTCGCTGCCGACTGGGCAATGGAGCGCCTGCCGGCCCAGTATCAGCCCGTCATACTTGAAGCTAGACAG
GCTTATCTTGGACAAGAAGAAGATCGCTTGGCCTCGCGCGCAGATCAGTTGGAAGAATTTGTCCATTACG
TAAAAGGCGAGATCACCAAGGTAGTCGGCAAATAACTGTCAGACCAAGTTTACTCATATATACTTTAGAT
TGATTTAAAACTTCATTTTTAATTTAAAAGGATCTAGGTGAAGATCCTTTTTGATAATCTCATGACCAAA
ATCCCTTAACGTGAGTTTTCGTTCCACTGAGCGTCAGACCCCGTAGAAAAGATCAAAGGATCTTCTTGAG
ATCCTTTTTTTCTGCGCGTAATCTGCTGCTTGCAAACAAAAAAACCACCGCTACCAGCGGTGGTTTGTTT
GCCGGATCAAGAGCTACCAACTCTTTTTCCGAAGGTAACTGGCTTCAGCAGAGCGCAGATACCAAATACT
GTCCTTCTAGTGTAGCCGTAGTTAGGCCACCACTTCAAGAACTCTGTAGCACCGCCTACATACCTCGCTC
TGCTAATCCTGTTACCAGTGGCTGCTGCCAGTGGCGATAAGTCGTGTCTTACCGGGTTGGACTCAAGACG
ATAGTTACCGGATAAGGCGCAGCGGTCGGGCTGAACGGGGGGTTCGTGCACACAGCCCAGCTTGGAGCGA
ACGACCTACACCGAACTGAGATACCTACAGCGTGAGCTATGAGAAAGCGCCACGCTTCCCGAAGGGAGAA
AGGCGGACAGGTATCCGGTAAGCGGCAGGGTCGGAACAGGAGAGCGCACGAGGGAGCTTCCAGGGGGAAA
CGCCTGGTATCTTTATAGTCCTGTCGGGTTTCGCCACCTCTGACTTGAGCGTCGATTTTTGTGATGCTCG
TCAGGGGGGCGGAGCCTATGGAAAAACGCCAGCAACGCGGCCTTTTTACGGTTCCTGGCCTTTTGCTGGC
CTTTTGCTCACATGTTCTTTCCTGCGTTATCCCCTGATTCTGTGGATAACCGTATTACCGCCTTTGAGTG
AGCTGATACCGCTCGCCGCAGCCGAACGACCGAGCGCAGCGAGTCAGTGAGCGAGGAAGCGGAAGAGCGC
CCAATACGCAAACCGCCTCTCCCCGCGCGTTGGCCGATTCATTAATCACTCTGTGGTCTCAAATGACGAG
TTCTTCTGAATCAACTCGCAAGGGTCTGACCAAAATCGCCACGAACCGGTTGCAGAAAGAGTTCATGGAG
TGGCAAACCAATCCTCCTTCTGGTTTCAAGCACAGAGTCTCTGATAATCTCCAACGATGGATCATTGAAG
TGCATGGAGTTCCAGGAACTCTTTACGCCAATGAAACTTACCAACTTCAAGTTGAGTTCCCTGAGCATTA
TCCTATGGAAGCTCCACAGGTTATCTTTCAGCATCCAGCTCCACTTCATCCTCATATTTACAGCAACGGT
CACATTTGTTTAGATGTCTTGTATGATTCGTGGTCACCGGCGATGAGACTAAGTTCCATCTGTCTCAGCA
TTCTCTCAATGCTCTCCAGCTCATCCGTGAAGCAAAAGCCGAAAGACAATGACCATTACTTGAAAAACTG
CAAACATGGAAGATCTCCCAAAGAAACTAGGTGGCGTTTCCATGACGATAAAGTATAAGCTTTGAGACCA
CGAA
