Features (pLannotate 1.2.2; 8 found; start..end, strand, type, name):
      1..65      +  rep_origin     RSF ori (fragment): Plasmids containing the RSF 1030 origin of replication can be propagated in E. coli cells that contain additional plasmids with compatible origins.
     67..116     +  CDS            lacI (fragment): lac repressor; lacI; The lac repressor binds to the lac operator to inhibit transcription in E. coli. This inhibition can be relieved by adding lactose or isopropyl-β-D-thiogalactopyranoside (IPTG).
    133..615     +  CDS            UBC17: UBC17_ARATH - Experimental evidence at transcript level: Swiss-Prot protein existence level 2. Accepts the ubiquitin from the E1 complex and catalyzes its covalent attachment to other proteins. From Arabidopsis thaliana (Mouse-ear cress).
    744..848     +  promoter       AmpR promoter: bla
    839..919     -  CDS            int (fragment): INT2_ECOLX - Protein inferred from homology: Swiss-Prot protein existence level 3. Putative integrase believed to be involved in the insertion of antibiotic resistance genes into plasmids and transposons. From Escherichia coli.
   1007..1063    +  CDS            GmR (fragment): gentamycin acetyltransferase; aacC1; confers resistance to gentamycin
   1070..1858    +  CDS            aadA: S3AD_ECOLX - Experimental evidence at protein level: Swiss-Prot protein existence level 1. Mediates bacterial resistance to the antibiotics streptomycin and spectinomycin. From Escherichia coli.
   2032..2620    +  rep_origin     ori: high-copy-number ColE1/pMB1/pBR322/pUC origin of replication
>Addgene plasmid #104682 | pUG-UBC17 | addgene full sequence | sequence record 206128 | Addgene NGS Result
AGCTGATACCGCTCGCCGCAGCCGAACGACCGAGCGCAGCGAGTCAGTGAGCGAGGAAGCGGAAGAGCGC
CCAATACGCAAACCGCCTCTCCCCGCGCGTTGGCCGATTCATTAATCACTCTGTGGTCTCAAATGACGAG
TTCTTCTGAATCAACTCGCAAGGGTCTGACCAAAATCGCCACGAACCGGTTGCAGAAAGAGTTCATGGAG
TGGCAAACCAATCCTCCTTCTGGTTTCAAGCACAGAGTCTCTGATAATCTCCAACGATGGATCATTGAAG
TGCATGGAGTTCCAGGAACTCTTTACGCCAATGAAACTTACCAACTTCAAGTTGAGTTCCCTGAGCATTA
TCCTATGGAAGCTCCACAGGTTATCTTTCAGCATCCAGCTCCACTTCATCCTCATATTTACAGCAACGGT
CACATTTGTTTAGATGTCTTGTATGATTCGTGGTCACCGGCGATGAGACTAAGTTCCATCTGTCTCAGCA
TTCTCTCAATGCTCTCCAGCTCATCCGTGAAGCAAAAGCCGAAAGACAATGACCATTACTTGAAAAACTG
CAAACATGGAAGATCTCCCAAAGAAACTAGGTGGCGTTTCCATGACGATAAAGTATAAGCTTTGAGACCA
CGAAGTGGCTCTTCAGTGGACGAAAGGGCCTCGTGATACGCCTATTTTTATAGGTTAATGTCATGATAAT
AATGGTTTCTTAGACGTCAGGTGGCACTTTTCGGGGAAATGTGCGCGGAACCCCTATTTGTTTATTTTTC
TAAATACATTCAAATATGTATCCGCTCATGAGACAATAACCCTGATAAATGCTTCAATAATATTGAAAAA
GGAAGAGTATGCGCTCACGCAACTGGTCCAGAACCTTGACCGAACGCAGCGGTGGTAACGGCGCAGTGGC
GGTTTTCATGGCTTGTTATGACTGTTTTTTTTTGGGGTACAGTCTATGCCTCGGGCATCCAAGCAGCAAG
CGCGTTACGCCGTGGGTCGATGTTTGATGTTATGGAGCAGCAACGATGTTACGCAGCAGGGCAGTCGCCC
TAAAACAAAGTTAAACATCATGAGGGAAGCGGTGATCGCCGAAGTATCGACTCAACTATCAGAGGTAGTT
GGCGTCATCGAGCGCCATCTCGAACCGACGTTGCTGGCCGTACATTTGTACGGCTCCGCAGTGGATGGCG
GCCTGAAGCCACACAGCGATATTGATTTGCTGGTTACGGTGACCGTAAGGCTTGATGAAACAACGCGGCG
AGCTTTGATCAACGACCTTTTGGAAACTTCGGCTTCCCCTGGAGAGAGCGAGATTCTCCGCGCTGTAGAA
GTCACCATTGTTGTGCACGACGACATCATTCCGTGGCGTTATCCAGCTAAGCGCGAACTGCAATTTGGAG
AATGGCAGCGCAATGACATTCTTGCAGGTATCTTCGAGCCAGCCACGATCGACATTGATCTGGCTATCTT
GCTGACAAAAGCAAGAGAACATAGCGTTGCCTTGGTAGGTCCAGCGGCGGAGGAACTCTTTGATCCGGTT
CCTGAACAGGATCTATTTGAGGCGCTAAATGAAACCTTAACGCTATGGAACTCGCCGCCCGACTGGGCTG
GCGATGAGCGAAATGTAGTGCTTACGTTGTCCCGCATTTGGTACAGCGCAGTAACCGGCAAAATCGCGCC
GAAGGATGTCGCTGCCGACTGGGCAATGGAGCGCCTGCCGGCCCAGTATCAGCCCGTCATACTTGAAGCT
AGACAGGCTTATCTTGGACAAGAAGAAGATCGCTTGGCCTCGCGCGCAGATCAGTTGGAAGAATTTGTCC
ATTACGTAAAAGGCGAGATCACCAAGGTAGTCGGCAAATAACTGTCAGACCAAGTTTACTCATATATACT
TTAGATTGATTTAAAACTTCATTTTTAATTTAAAAGGATCTAGGTGAAGATCCTTTTTGATAATCTCATG
ACCAAAATCCCTTAACGTGAGTTTTCGTTCCACTGAGCGTCAGACCCCGTAGAAAAGATCAAAGGATCTT
CTTGAGATCCTTTTTTTCTGCGCGTAATCTGCTGCTTGCAAACAAAAAAACCACCGCTACCAGCGGTGGT
TTGTTTGCCGGATCAAGAGCTACCAACTCTTTTTCCGAAGGTAACTGGCTTCAGCAGAGCGCAGATACCA
AATACTGTTCTTCTAGTGTAGCCGTAGTTAGGCCACCACTTCAAGAACTCTGTAGCACCGCCTACATACC
TCGCTCTGCTAATCCTGTTACCAGTGGCTGCTGCCAGTGGCGATAAGTCGTGTCTTACCGGGTTGGACTC
AAGACGATAGTTACCGGATAAGGCGCAGCGGTCGGGCTGAACGGGGGGTTCGTGCACACAGCCCAGCTTG
GAGCGAACGACCTACACCGAACTGAGATACCTACAGCGTGAGCTATGAGAAAGCGCCACGCTTCCCGAAG
GGAGAAAGGCGGACAGGTATCCGGTAAGCGGCAGGGTCGGAACAGGAGAGCGCACGAGGGAGCTTCCAGG
GGGAAACGCCTGGTATCTTTATAGTCCTGTCGGGTTTCGCCACCTCTGACTTGAGCGTCGATTTTTGTGA
TGCTCGTCAGGGGGGCGGAGCCTATGGAAAAACGCCAGCAACGCGGCCTTTTTACGGTTCCTGGCCTTTT
GCTGGCCTTTTGCTCACATGTTCTTTCCTGCGTTATCCCCTGATTCTGTGGATAACCGTATTACCGCCTT
TGAGTG
